Addgene plasmid #30466: pRRL.gp91.EF1aIntron.eGFP
Depositing lab: Didier Trono. Depositing organization: Swiss Federal Institute of Technology (EPFL). Publication: Lineage- and stage-restricted lentiviral vectors for the gene therapy of chronic granulomatous disease. Barde I, Laurenti E, Verp S, Wiznerowicz M, Offner S, Viornery A, Galy A, Trumpp A, Trono D. Gene Ther. 2011 Nov;18(11):1087-97. doi: 10.1038/gt.2011.65. Epub 2011 May 5. PubMed 21544095.
Backbone
  Vector backbone: pRRL
  Backbone size w/o insert (bp): 6800
  Vector type: Lentiviral
Growth in bacteria
  Bacterial resistance: Ampicillin, 100 μg/mL
  Growth temperature: 37°C
  Growth strain: Stbl3
  Growth instructions: Stbl3
  Copy number: Low Copy
Gene/Insert
  Gene/Insert name: CMVenh/gp91/EF1aIntron/eGFP
  Cloning method: Restriction Enzyme
  Sequencing primers: 5′ M13-rev; 3′ EGFP-N
Terms and licenses: Academic/Nonprofit Terms; Industry Terms: Not Available to Industry
Depositor comments: From the paper (note that some of these features may not be in this plasmid): All vectors were based on the pRRL-cPPT-hPGK-mcs-WPRE vector, derived from the pRRL-cPPT-hPGKeGFP-WPRE construct. The gp91promoter is the natural myeloid-specific promoter. The CMVenh comes from the peGFP-N1(Clontech, Saint-Germain-en-Laye, France), the synthetic intron from the pMG5 and the EF1a intron from the pWPI vector http://www.addgene.org/12254 The myeloid-specific enhancer SP107 and SP146 were provided by Senlin Li (Department of Medicine, UTHSCSA, San Antonio, TX, USA). The cHS4 insulator corresponds to the chicken beta-globin 5’-DNase I-hypersensitive site and was provided by Patrick Salmon (Department of Neuroscience, Faculty of Medicine, University of Geneva, Switzerland).
How to cite: pRRL.gp91.EF1aIntron.eGFP was a gift from Didier Trono (Addgene plasmid # 30466 ; http://n2t.net/addgene:30466 ; RRID:Addgene_30466)
