[The description below was written by a language model from this plasmid's Addgene catalogue record.]
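Description:
pRRL.gp91.EF1aIntron.eGFP is a lentiviral transfer vector built on the pRRL backbone (about 6.8 kb without the insert). It is maintained in bacteria under ampicillin selection as a low-copy plasmid and is grown in a recombination-deficient strain, as is usual for constructs carrying repeated viral LTR sequences. According to the depositor's notes, the vector family derives from a pRRL-cPPT-hPGK-mcs-WPRE parent. A central polypurine tract (which aids nuclear import of the reverse-transcribed genome) and a WPRE (which boosts transcript stability and expression) may therefore be present. The depositor cautions, however, that not every element listed in those notes is in this particular plasmid, and no feature table is available to confirm them.

The recorded insert is CMVenh/gp91/EF1aIntron/eGFP. The gp91 promoter is described as the natural myeloid-specific promoter. Here it is paired with an EF1α intron taken from the pWPI vector, an arrangement generally intended to increase expression through splicing-dependent enhancement, and it drives an eGFP reporter. The insert field also lists a CMV enhancer, sourced from a commercial eGFP plasmid, although the plasmid name itself omits it, so whether it is actually present cannot be settled from the record.

The construct comes from work on lineage- and stage-restricted lentiviral vectors for gene therapy of chronic granulomatous disease. It appears to serve as a reporter version for assessing the strength and myeloid specificity of this promoter/intron combination in transduced cells. The record does not mention a mammalian selection marker.
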