>Addgene plasmid #30466 | pRRL.gp91.EF1aIntron.eGFP | addgene partial sequence | sequence record 36678 | EGFP-N 5'-CGTCGCCGTCCAGCTCGACCAG-3'
GCTCCTCGCCCTTGCTCACCATGGTGGCGACCGGTAGCGCTAGGACGCGTAAGCTTAGGCCTGGATCCCG
GGGTAGTTTTCACGACACCTGAAATGGAAGAAAAAAACTTTGAACCACTGTCTGAGGCTTGAGAATGAAC
CAAGATCCAAACTCAAAAAGGGCAAATTCCAAGGAGAATTACATCAAGTGCCAAGCTGGCCTAACTTCAG
TCTCCACCCACTCAGTGTGGGGAAACTCCATCGCATAAAACCCCTCCCCCCAACCTAAAGACGACGTACT
CCAAAAGCTCGAGAACTAATCGAGGTGCCTGGACGGCGCCCGGTACTCCGTGGAGTCACATGAAGCGACG
GCTGAGGACGGAAAGGCCCTTTTCCTTTGTGTGGGTGACTCACCCGCCCGCTCTCCCGAGCGCCGCGTCC
TCCATTTTGAGCTCCCTGCAGCAGGGCCGGGAAGCGGCCATCTTTCCGCTCACGCAACTGGTGCCGACCG
GGCCAGCCTTGCCGCCCAGGGCGGGGCGATACACGGCGGCGCGAGGCCAGGCACCAGAGCAGGCCGGCCA
GCTTGAGACTACCCCCGTCCGATTCTCGGTGGCCGCGCTCGCAGGCCCCGCCTCGCCGAACATGTGCGCT
GGGACGCACGGGCCCCGTCGCCGCCCGCGGCCCCAAAAACCGAAATACCAGTGTGCAGATCTTGGCCCGC
ATTTACAAGACTATCTTGCCAGAAAAAAAGCGTCGCAGCAGGTCATCAAAAATTTTAAATGGCTAGAGAC
TTATCGAAAGCAGCGAGACAGGCGCGAAGGTGCCACCAGATTCGCACGCGGCGGCCCCAGCGCCCAGGCC
AGGCCTCAACTCAAGCACGAGGCGAAGGGGCTCCTTAAGCGCAAGGCCTCGAACTCTCCCACCCACTTCC
AACCCGAAGCTCGG
